>Addgene plasmid #209917 | pPBbsr2-5102HRasCT(Picchu) | addgene full sequence | sequence record 421024 | Addgene NGS Result
CTAAATTGTAAGCGTTAATATTTTGTTAAAATTCGCGTTAAATTTTTGTTAAATCAGCTCATTTTTTAAC
CAATAGGCCGAAATCGGCAAAATCCCTTATAAATCAAAAGAATAGACCGAGATAGGGT
[37 nt withheld, positions 129-165]
AAAGAACGTGGACTCCAACGTCAAAGG
[49 nt withheld, positions 193-241]
T
[91 nt withheld, positions 243-333]
G
[124 nt withheld, positions 335-458]
CCCATTCGCCATTCAGGCTGCGCAACTGTTGGGAAGGGCGATCGGTGCGGGCCTCTTCGCTATTACGCCA
GCTGGCGAAAGGGGGATGTGCTGCAAGGCGATTAAGTTGGGTAACGCCAGGGTTTTCCCAGTCACGACGT
TGTAAAACGACGGCCAGTGAGCGCGCGTAATACGACTCACTATAGGGCGAATTGGGGCGCGCCATTCTAG
ATTAACCCTAGAAAGATAGTCTGCGTAAAATTGACGCATGCATTCTTGAAATATTGCTCTCTCTTTCTAA
ATAGCGCGAATCCGTCGCTGTGCATTTAGGACATCTCAGTCGCCGCTTGGAGCTCCCGTGAGGCGTGCTT
GTCAATGCGGTAAGTGTCACTGATTTTGAACTATAACGACCGCGTGAGTCAAAATGACGCATGATTATCT
TTTACGTGACTTTTAAGATTTAACTCATACGATAATTATATTGTTATTTCATGTTCTACTTACGTGATAA
CTTATTATATATATATTTTCTTGTTATAGATATCAACTAGAATGCTAGCATGGGCCCATCTCGACATTGA
TTATTGACTAGTTATTAATAGTAATCAATTACGGGGTCATTAGTTCATAGCCCATATATGGAGTTCCGCG
TTACATAACTTACGGTAAATGGCCCGCCTGGCTGACCGCCCAACGACCCCCGCCCATTGACGTCAATAAT
GACGTATGTTCCCATAGTAACGCCAATAGGGACTTTCCATTGACGTCAATGGGTGGAGTATTTACGGTAA
ACTGCCCACTTGGCAGTACATCAAGTGTATCATATGCCAAGTACGCCCCCTATTGACGTCAATGACGGTA
AATGGCCCGCCTGGCATTATGCCCAGTACATGACCTTATGGGACTTTCCTACTTGGCAGTACATCTACGT
ATTAGTCATCGCTATTACCATGGTCGAGGTGAGCCCCACGTTCTGCTTCACTCTCCCCATCTCCCCCCCC
TCCCCACCCCCAATTTTGTATTTATTTATTTTTTAATTATTTTGTGCAGCGATGGGGGCGGGGGGGGGGG
GGGNSGCGCGCCRGGGGGGGGGGGGGGGGGGGGGGGGGGGGGSGGGGSGRGGCGGRGRGGKGCGGCGGCA
GCCAATCAGAGCGGCGCGCTCCGAAAGTTTCCTTTTATGGCGAGGCGGCGGCGGCGGCGGCCCTATAAAA
AGCGAAGCGCGCGGCGGGCGGGAGTCGCTGCGCGCTGCCTTCGCCCCGTGCCCCGCTCCGCCGCCGCCTC
GCGCCGCCCGCCCCGGCTCTGACTGACCGCGTTACTCCCACAGGTGAGCGGGCGGGACGGCCCTTCTCCT
CCGGGCTGTAATTAGCGCTTGGTTTAATGACGGCTTGTTTCTTTTCTGTGGCTGCGTGAAAGCCTTGAGG
GGCTCCGGGAGGGCCCTTTGTGCGGGGGGAGCGGCTCGGGGGGTGCGTGCGTGTGTGTGTGCGTGGGGAG
CGCCGCGTGCGGCTCCGCGCTGCCCGGCGGCTGTGAGCGCTGCGGGCGCGGCGCGGGGCTTTGTGCGCTC
CGCAGTGTGCGCGAGGGGAGCGCGGCCGGGGGCGGTGCCCCGCGGTGCGGGGGGGGCTGCGAGGGGAACA
AAGGCTGCGTGCGGGGTGTGTGCGTGGGGGGGTGAGCAGGGGGTGTGGGCGCGTCGGTCGGGCTGCAACC
CCCCCTGCACCCCCCTCCCCGAGTTGCTGAGCACGGCCCGGCTTCGGGTGCGGGGCTCCGTACGGGGCGT
GGCGCGGGGCTCGCCGTGCCGGGCGGGGGGKGGCGGCAGGKGGGGGTGCCGGGCGGGGCGGGGCCGCCYC
GGGCCGGGGGGGGCTCGGGGGRGGGGCGCGGCGGCCCCCGGAGCGCCGGCGGCTGTCGAGGCGCGGCGAG
CCGCAGCCATTGCCTTTTATGGTAATCGTGCGAGAGGGCGCAGGGACTTCCTTTGTCCCAAATCTGTGCG
GAGCCGAAATCTGGGAGGCGCCGCCGCACCCCCTCTAGCGGGCGCGGGGCGAAGCGGTGCGGCGCCGGCA
GGAAGGAAATGGGCGGGGAGGGCCTTCGTGCGTCGCCGCGCCGCCGTCCCCTTCTCCCTCTCCAGCCTCG
GGGCTGTCCGCGGGGGGACGGCTGCCTTCGGGGGGGACGGGGCAGGGCGGGGTTCGGCTTCTGGCGTGTG
ACCGGCGGCTCTAGAGCCTCTGCTAACCATGTTCATGCCTTCTTCTTTTTCCTACAGCTCCTGGGCAACG
TGCTGGTTATTGTGCTGTCTCATCATTTTGGCAAAGAATTGGGATCCGAATTCGGCATGGTGAGCAAGGG
CGAGGAGCTGTTCACCGGGGTGGTGCCCATCCTGGTCGAGCTGGACGGCGACGTAAACGGCCACAAGTTC
AGCGTGTCCGGCGAGGGCGAGGGCGATGCCACCTACGGCAAGCTGACCCTGAAGCTTCTATGCACCACCG
GCAAGCTGCCCGTGCCCTGGCCCACCCTCGTGACCACCCTGGGCTACGGCCTGCAGTGCTTCGCCCGCTA
CCCCGACCACATGAAGCAGCACGACTTCTTCAAGTCCGCCATGCCCGAAGGCTACGTCCAGGAGCGCACC
ATCTTCTTCAAGGACGACGGCAACTACAAGACCCGCGCCGAGGTGAAGTTCGAGGGCGACACCCTGGTGA
ACCGCATCGAGCTGAAGGGCATCGACTTCAAGGAGGACGGCAACATCCTGGGGCACAAGCTGGAGTACAA
CTACAACAGCCACAACGTCTATATCACCGCCGACAAGCAGAAGAACGGCATCAAGGCCAACTTCAAGATC
CGCCACAACATCGAGGACGGCGGCGTGCAGCTCGCCGACCACTACCAGCAGAACACCCCCATCGGCGACG
GCCCCGTGCTGCTGCCCGACAACCACTACCTGAGCTACCAGTCCGCCCTGTTCAAAGACCCCAACGAGAA
GCGCGATCACATGGTCCTGCTGGAGTTCCTGACCGCCGCCGGGATCACTGAGGGCATGAACGAGCTGTAC
CTCGACATGGCAGGCAACTTCGACTCGGAGGAGCGGAGTAGCTGGTACTGGGGGCGGTTGAGTCGGCAGG
AGGCGGTGGCGCTGCTGCAGGGCCAGCGGCACGGGGTGTTCCTGGTGCGGGACTCGAGCACCAGCCCCGG
GGACTATGTGCTCAGCGTCTCCGAAAACTCGCGCGTCTCCCACTACATCATCAACAGCAGCGGCCCGCGC
CCTCCAGTGCCTCCGTCGCCCGCTCAGCCTCCGCCGGGAGTGAGTCCCTCCAGGCTCCGAATAGGAGATC
AAGAATTTGATTCATTGCCTGCTTTACTGGAATTCTACAAAATACACTATTTGGACACTACAACACTGAT
AGAACCAGTTTCCAGATCAAGGCAGGGTAGTGGAGTGATTCTCAGGCAGGAGGAGGCAGAGTATGTGCGG
GCCCTCTTTGACTTTAATGGGAATGATGAAGAAGATCTTCCCTTTAAGAAAGGAGACATCCTGAGAATCC
GGGATAAGCCTGAAGAGCAGTTGTGGAATGCAGAGGACAGCGAAGGAAAGAGGGGGATGATTCCTGTCCC
TTACGTGGAGAAGTATAGACCCGCCTCCGCCTCAGTATCGGCTCTGATTGGAGGTAACCAGGAGGGTTCC
CACCCACAGCCACTGGGTGGGCCGGAGCCTGGGCCCTATGCCCAACCCAGCGTCAACACTCCGCTCCCTA
ACCTCCAGAATGGCGGCCGCGGAGGTAGCGGCCGCATGGTGAGCAAGGGCGAGGAGCTGTTCACCGGGGT
GGTGCCCATCCTGGTCGAGCTGGACGGCGACGTAAACGGCCACAAGTTCAGCGTGTCCGGCGAGGGCGAG
GGCGATGCCACCTACGGCAAGCTGACCCTGAAGTTCATCTGCACCACCGGCAAGCTGCCCGTGCCCTGGC
CCACCCTCGTGACCACCCTGTCCTGGGGCGTGCAGTGCTTCGCCCGCTACCCCGACCACATGAAGCAGCA
CGACTTCTTCAAGTCCGCCATGCCCGAAGGCTACGTCCAGGAGCGCACCATCTTCTTCAAGGACGACGGC
AACTACAAGACCCGCGCCGAGGTGAAGTTCGAGGGCGACACCCTGGTGAACCGCATCGAGCTGAAGGGCA
TCGACTTCAAGGAGGACGGCAACATCCTGGGGCACAAGCTGGAGTACAACTACATCAGCGGGAACGTCTA
TATCACCGCCGACAAGCAGAAGAACGGCATCAAGGCCAACTTCAAGATCCGCCACAACATCGAGGACGGC
GGCGTGCAGCTCGCCGACCACTACCAGCAGAACACCCCCATCGGCGACGGCCCCGTGCTGCTGCCCGACA
ACCACTACCTGAGCACCCAGTCCGCCTTAAGCAAAGACCCCAACGAGAAGCGCGATCACATGGTCCTGCT
GGAGTTCTTGACCGCCGCCGGGATCACTCTCGGCATGGACGAGCTGTCTAGAAAGCTGAACCCTCCTGAT
GAGAGTGGCCCCGGCTGCATGAGCTGCAAGTGTGTGCTCTCCTGAGTCGACGGGCCGCGGTAACAATTGT
TAACTAACTTAAGCTAGCAACGGTTTCCCTCTAGCGGGATCAATTCCGCCCCCCCCCCCTAACGTTACTG
GCCGAAGCCGCTTGGAATAAGGCCGGTGTGCGTTTGTCTATATGTTATTTTCCACCATATTGCCGTCTTT
TGGCAATGTGAGGGCCCGGAAACCTGGCCCTGTCTTCTTGACGAGCATTCCTAGGGGTCTTTCCCCTCTC
GCCAAAGGAATGCAAGGTCTGTTGAATGTCGTGAAGGAAGCAGTTCCTCTGGAAGCTTCTTGAAGACAAA
CAACGTCTGTAGCGACCCTTTGCAGGCAGCGGAACCCCCCACCTGGCGACAGGTGCCTCTGCGGCCAAAA
GCCACGTGTATAAGATACACCTGCAAAGGCGGCACAACCCCAGTGCCACGTTGTGAGTTGGATAGTTGTG
GAAAGAGTCAAATGGCTCTCCTCAAGCGTATTCAACAAGGGGCTGAAGGATGCCCAGAAGGTACCCCATT
GTATGGGATCTGATCTGGGGCCTCGGTGCACATGCTTTACATGTGTTTAGTCGAGGTTAAAAAAACGTCT
AGGCCCCCCGAACCACGGGGACGTGGTTTTCCTTTGAAAAACACGATAATACCATGGTCATGAAAACATT
TAACATTTCTCAACAAGATCTAGAATTAGTAGAAGTAGCGACAGAGAAGATTACAATGCTTTATGAGGAT
AATAAACATCATGTGGGAGCGGCAATTCGTACGAAAACAGGAGAAATCATTTCGGCAGTACATATTGAAG
CGTATATAGGACGAGTAACTGTTTGTGCAGAAGCCATTGCGATTGGTAGTGCAGTTTCGAATGGACAAAA
GGATTTTGACACGATTGTAGCTGTTAGACACCCTTATTCTGACGAAGTAGATAGAAGTATTCGAGTGGTA
AGTCCTTGTGGTATGTGTAGGGAGTTGATTTCAGACTATGCACCAGATTGTTTTGTGTTAATAGAAATGA
ATGGCAAGTTAGTCAAAACTACGATTGAAGAACTCATTCCACTCAAATATACCCGAAATTAAAAGTCGAG
ATGCATCGATGATCTAGAGCTCGCTGATCAGCCTCGACTGTGCCTTCTAGTTGCCAGCCATCTGTTGTTT
GCCCCTCCCCCGTGCCTTCCTTGACCCTGGAAGGTGCCACTCCCACTGTCCTTTCCTAATAAAATGAGGA
AATTGCATCGCATTGTCTGAGTAGGTGTCATTCTATTCTGGGGGGTGGGGTGGGGCAGGACAGCAAGGGG
GAGGATTGGGAAGACAATAGCAGGCATGCTGGGGATGCGGTGGGCTCTATGGCTTCTGAGGCGGAAAGAA
CCTGCAGCCCAAGCTTGGCGTAATCATGGTCATAGCTGTTTCCTGTGTGAAATTGTTATCCGCTCACAAT
TCCACACAACATACGAGCCGGAAGCATAAAGTGTAAAGCCTGGGGTGCCTAATGAGTGAGCTAACTCACA
TTAATTGCGTTGCGCTCACTGCCCGCTTTCCAGTCGGGAAACCTGTCGTGCCAGCGGATCTTAAAAGTTT
TGTTACTTTATAGAAGAAATTTTGAGTTTTTGTTTTTTTTTAATAAATAAATAAACATAAATAAATTGTT
TGTTGAATTTATTATTAGTATGTAAGTGTAAATATAATAAAACTTAATATCTATTCAAATTAATAAATAA
ACCTCGATATACAGACCGATAAAACACATGCGTCAATTTTACGCATGATTATCTTTAACGTACGTCACAA
TATGATTATCTTTCTAGGGTTAATCTAGTATACGCGTTTAATTAATCCAGCTTTTGTTCCCTTTAGTGAG
GGTTAATTGCGCGCTTGGCGTAATCATGGTCATAGCTGTTTCCTGTGTGAAATTGTTATCCGCTCACAAT
TCCACACAACATACGAGCCGGAAGCATAAAGTGTAAAGCCTGGGGTGCCTAATGAGTGAGCTAACTCACA
TTAATTGCGTTGCGCTCACTGCCCGCTTTCCAGTCGGGAAACCTGTCGTGCCAGCTGCATTAATGAATCG
GCCAACGCGCGGGGAGAGGCGGTTTGCGTATTGGGCGCTCTTCCGCTTCCTCGCTCACTGACTCGCTGCG
CTCGGTCGTTCGGCTGCGGCGAGCGGTATCAGCTCACTCAAAGGCGGTAATACGGTTATCCACAGAATCA
GGGGATAACGCAGGAAAGAACATGTGAGCAAAAGGCCAGCAAAAGGCCAGGAACCGTAAAAAGGCCGCGT
TGCTGGCGTTTTTCCATAGGCTCCGCCCCCCTGACGAGCATCACAAAAATCGACGCTCAAGTCAGAGGTG
GCGAAACCCGACAGGACTATAAAGATACCAGGCGTTTCCCCCTGGAAGCTCCCTCGTGCGCTCTCCTGTT
CCGACCCTGCCGCTTACCGGATACCTGTCCGCCTTTCTCCCTTCGGGAAGCGTGGCGCTTTCTCATAGCT
CACGCTGTAGGTATCTCAGTTCGGTGTAGGTCGTTCGCTCCAAGCTGGGCTGTGTGCACGAACCCCCCGT
TCAGCCCGACCGCTGCGCCTTATCCGGTAACTATCGTCTTGAGTCCAACCCGGTAAGACACGACTTATCG
CCACTGGCAGCAGCCACTGGTAACAGGATTAGCAGAGCGAGGTATGTAGGCGGTGCTACAGAGTTCTTGA
AGTGGTGGCCTAACTACGGCTACACTAGAAGAACAGTATTTGGTATCTGCGCTCTGCTGAAGCCAGTTAC
CTTCGGAAAAAGAGTTGGTAGCTCTTGATCCGGCAAACAAACCACCGCTGGTAGCGGTGGTTTTTTTGTT
TGCAAGCAGCAGATTACGCGCAGAAAAAAAGGATCTCAAGAAGATCCTTTGATCTTTTCTACGGGGTCTG
ACGCTCAGTGGAACGAAAACTCACGTTAAGGGATTTTGGTCATGAGATTATCAAAAAGGATCTTCACCTA
GATCCTTTTAAATTAAAAATGAAGTTTTAAATCAATCTAAAGTATATATGAGTAAACTTGGTCTGACAGT
TACCAATGCTTAATCAGTGAGGCACCTATCTCAGCGATCTGTCTATTTCGTTCATCCATAGTTGCCTGAC
TCCCCGTCGTGTAGATAACTACGATACGGGAGGGCTTACCATCTGGCCCCAGTGCTGCAATGATACCGCG
AGACCCACGCTCACCGGCTCCAGATTTATCAGCAATAAACCAGCCAGCCGGAAGGGCCGAGCGCAGAAGT
GGTCCTGCAACTTTATCCGCCTCCATCCAGTCTATTAATTGTTGCCGGGAAGCTAGAGTAAGTAGTTCGC
CAGTTAATAGTTTGCGCAACGTTGTTGCCATTGCTACAGGCATCGTGGTGTCACGCTCGTCGTTTGGTAT
GGCTTCATTCAGCTCCGGTTCCCAACGATCAAGGCGAGTTACATGATCCCCCATGTTGTGCAAAAAAGCG
GTTAGCTCCTTCGGTCCTCCGATCGTTGTCAGAAGTAAGTTGGCCGCAGTGTTATCACTCATGGTTATGG
CAGCACTGCATAATTCTCTTACTGTCATGCCATCCGTAAGATGCTTTTCTGTGACTGGTGAGTACTCAAC
CAAGTCATTCTGAGAATAGTGTATGCGGCGACCGAGTTGCTCTTGCCCGGCGTCAATACGGGATAATACC
GCGCCACATAGCAGAACTTTAAAAGTGCTCATCATTGGAAAACGTTCTTCGGGGCGAAAACTCTCAAGGA
TCTTACCGCTGTTGAGATCCAGTTCGATGTAACCCACTCGTGCACCCAACTGATCTTCAGCATCTTTTAC
TTTCACCAGCGTTTCTGGGTGAGCAAAAACAGGAAGGCAAAATGCCGCAAAAAAGGGAATAAGGGCGACA
CGGAAATGTTGAATACTCATACTCTTCCTTTTTCAATATTATTGAAGCATTTATCAGGGTTATTGTCTCA
TGAGCGGATACATATTTGAATGTATTTAGAAAAATAAACAAATAGGGGTTCCGCGCACATTTCCCCGAAA
AGTGCCAC
Features (pLannotate 1.2.2; 25 found; start..end, strand, type, name):
     30..458     -  rep_origin     f1 ori (sequence partly withheld): f1 bacteriophage origin of replication; arrow indicates direction of (+) strand synthesis
    463..618     -  CDS            lacZα (fragment): LacZα fragment of β-galactosidase; lacZ fragment
    626..644     +  promoter       T7 promoter: promoter for bacteriophage T7 RNA polymerase
   1011..1390    +  enhancer       CMV enhancer: human cytomegalovirus immediate early enhancer
   1669..2685    +  intron         chimeric intron: chimera between introns from chicken β-actin and rabbit β-globin
   2755..3468    +  CDS            YPet: YPet is a basic (constitutively fluorescent) yellow fluorescent protein published in 2005, derived from Aequorea victoria. It has moderate acid sensitivity.
   3475..4182    +  CDS            CRK (fragment): CRK_HUMAN - Experimental evidence at protein level: Swiss-Prot protein existence level 1. [Isoform Crk-II]: Regulates cell adhesion, spreading and migration (PubMed:31311869). Mediates attachment-induced MAPK8 activation, membrane ruffling and cell motility in a Rac-dependent manner. Involved in phagocytosis of apoptotic cells and cell motility via its interaction with DOCK1 and DOCK4 (PubMed:19004829). May regulate the EFNA5-EPHA3 signaling (By similarity). From Homo sapiens (Human).
   4204..4914    +  CDS            Turquoise-GL: Turquoise-GL is a basic (constitutively fluorescent) cyan fluorescent protein published in 2010, derived from Aequorea victoria.
   4921..4983    +  CDS            H-Ras (fragment): human small GTPase proto-oncoprotein
   5058..5619    +  misc_feature   IRES: internal ribosome entry site (IRES) of the encephalomyocarditis virus (EMCV)
   5628..6047    +  CDS            bsr: BSR_BACCE - Experimental evidence at protein level: Swiss-Prot protein existence level 1. Catalyzes the deamination of the cytosine moiety of the antibiotics blasticidin S, cytomycin and acetylblasticidin S. From Bacillus cereus.
   6096..6320    +  polyA_signal   bGH poly(A) signal: bovine growth hormone polyadenylation signal
   6324..6340    +  promoter       SV40 promoter (fragment): SV40 enhancer and early promoter
   6391..6407    -  protein_bind   lac operator: The lac repressor binds to the lac operator to inhibit transcription in E. coli. This inhibition can be relieved by adding lactose or isopropyl-β-D-thiogalactopyranoside (IPTG). lac repressor encoded by lacI
   6415..6445    -  promoter       lac promoter: promoter for the E. coli lac operon
   6460..6481    -  protein_bind   CAP binding site: CAP binding activates transcription in the presence of cAMP. E. coli catabolite activator protein
   6494..6533    -  CDS            lacI (fragment): lac repressor; lacI; The lac repressor binds to the lac operator to inhibit transcription in E. coli. This inhibition can be relieved by adding lactose or isopropyl-β-D-thiogalactopyranoside (IPTG).
   6818..6836    -  promoter       T3 promoter: promoter for bacteriophage T3 RNA polymerase
   6881..6897    -  protein_bind   lac operator: The lac repressor binds to the lac operator to inhibit transcription in E. coli. This inhibition can be relieved by adding lactose or isopropyl-β-D-thiogalactopyranoside (IPTG). lac repressor encoded by lacI
   6905..6935    -  promoter       lac promoter: promoter for the E. coli lac operon
   6950..6971    -  protein_bind   CAP binding site: CAP binding activates transcription in the presence of cAMP. E. coli catabolite activator protein
   6984..7076    -  CDS            lacI (fragment): lac repressor; lacI; The lac repressor binds to the lac operator to inhibit transcription in E. coli. This inhibition can be relieved by adding lactose or isopropyl-β-D-thiogalactopyranoside (IPTG).
   7259..7847    -  rep_origin     ori: high-copy-number ColE1/pMB1/pBR322/pUC origin of replication
   8018..8878    -  CDS            AmpR: β-lactamase; bla; confers resistance to ampicillin, carbenicillin, and related antibiotics
   8879..8983    -  promoter       AmpR promoter: bla
