[The description below was written by a language model from this plasmid's Addgene catalogue record and pLannotate feature annotations shown in this document.]
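Description:
pPBbsr2-5102HRasCT(Picchu) is a mammalian expression plasmid of about 9 kb that encodes a genetically encoded FRET biosensor for tyrosine kinase activity. It is built on the pPBbsr2 backbone and is propagated in E. coli through a high-copy ColE1/pUC-type origin with ampicillin selection (AmpR under its own bla promoter). An f1 origin and remnants of a cloning-vector polylinker region (lacZα fragment, lac promoter/operator elements, T7 and T3 promoters) are also present. The backbone name suggests a piggyBac transposon design, but no transposon terminal repeats are annotated in the feature table, so this is not confirmed by the record.

The expression cassette begins with a CMV enhancer followed by a chimeric chicken β-actin/rabbit β-globin intron, an arrangement typical of CAG-type promoters, although the core promoter itself is not annotated. It drives a single synthetic open reading frame of roughly 2.2 kb in which the yellow fluorescent protein YPet is fused to a fragment of human CRK, then to the cyan fluorescent protein Turquoise-GL, and finally to a short C-terminal fragment of H-Ras. In Picchu-type sensors, tyrosine phosphorylation of the CRK moiety causes an intramolecular conformational change that alters energy transfer between the cyan donor and yellow acceptor. The H-Ras C-terminus normally serves as a lipid-modified membrane-targeting signal, which would place the sensor at the plasma membrane. Downstream, an EMCV IRES links translation of the blasticidin S deaminase gene (bsr) to the same transcript, which ends at a bGH polyadenylation signal, so blasticidin selection enriches for cells expressing the sensor. The construct is suited to live-cell imaging of tyrosine kinase signalling; the associated study concerns EGF receptor ligands in collective epithelial cell migration.
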