Addgene plasmid #209917: pPBbsr2-5102HRasCT(Picchu)
Purpose: A FRET biosensor for tyrosine kinase activity
Depositing lab: Michiyuki Matsuda. Publication: Low-affinity ligands of the epidermal growth factor receptor are long-range signal transmitters in collective cell migration of epithelial cells. Deguchi E, Lin S, Hirayama D, Matsuda K, Tanave A, Sumiyama K, Tsukiji S, Otani T, Furuse M, Sorkin A, Matsuda M, Terai K. Cell Rep. 2024 Nov 14;43(11):114986. doi: 10.1016/j.celrep.2024.114986. PubMed 39546398.
Backbone
  Vector backbone: pPBbsr2
  Backbone size w/o insert (bp): 6800
  Total vector size (bp): 8983
  Vector type: Mammalian Expression
  Selectable markers: Blasticidin
Growth in bacteria
  Bacterial resistance: Ampicillin, 100 μg/mL
  Growth temperature: 37°C
  Growth strain: DH5alpha
  Copy number: Unknown
Gene/Insert
  Gene/Insert name: 5102HRasCT
  Species: Synthetic
  Insert size (bp): 2214
  Tag / fusion protein: YPet; nTurquoise-GL
Terms and licenses: Academic/Nonprofit Terms; Industry Terms: Not Available to Industry
How to cite: pPBbsr2-5102HRasCT(Picchu) was a gift from Michiyuki Matsuda (Addgene plasmid # 209917 ; http://n2t.net/addgene:209917 ; RRID:Addgene_209917)
